Addgene plasmid #197156: pAAV-CAG-mNeptune2.5-P2A-GFP
Purpose: Expresses the protein of mNeptune2.5-P2A-GFP in mammalian cells
Depositing lab: Kiryl Piatkevich. Depositing organization: Westlake University. Publication: Quantitative assessment of near-infrared fluorescent proteins. Zhang H, Papadaki S, Sun X, Wang X, Drobizhev M, Yao L, Rehbock M, Koster RW, Wu L, Namikawa K, Piatkevich KD. Nat Methods. 2023 Sep 4. doi: 10.1038/s41592-023-01975-z. PubMed 37666982.
Backbone
  Vector backbone: pAAV-CAG-WPRE
  Vector type: AAV
Growth in bacteria
  Bacterial resistance: Ampicillin, 100 μg/mL
  Growth temperature: 37°C
  Growth strain: NEB Stable
  Copy number: High Copy
Gene/Insert
  Gene/Insert name: mNeptune2.5-P2A-GFP
  Species: M. musculus (mouse)
  Cloning method: Gibson Cloning
Terms and licenses: Academic/Nonprofit Terms; Industry Terms: Not Available to Industry
Depositor comments: Please visit https://www.researchsquare.com/article/rs-797586/v1 for preprint.
How to cite: pAAV-CAG-mNeptune2.5-P2A-GFP was a gift from Kiryl Piatkevich (Addgene plasmid # 197156 ; http://n2t.net/addgene:197156 ; RRID:Addgene_197156)
