[The description below was written by a language model from this plasmid's Addgene catalogue record and pLannotate feature annotations shown in this document.]
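Description:
pAAV-CAG-mNeptune2.5-P2A-GFP is an adeno-associated virus transfer plasmid built on the pAAV-CAG-WPRE backbone for expressing two fluorescent proteins from a single transcript in mammalian cells. The 6,267-nt sequence carries AAV2 inverted terminal repeats on either side of the expression cassette (one annotated as full, one as a fragment); these are the cis elements needed for replication and packaging of the cassette into recombinant AAV particles when helper functions are supplied. In bacteria the plasmid is maintained through a high-copy ColE1/pUC-type origin and selected with ampicillin via the β-lactamase gene and its own promoter. An f1 phage origin and short lacZα and lacI remnants are also present in the backbone. The recorded growth strain is a recombination-deficient type of host commonly chosen to keep ITRs intact.

Expression is driven by the composite CAG promoter, annotated here as a CMV immediate-early enhancer fragment, the chicken β-actin promoter and chimeric β-actin/β-globin intron sequence; the short "HBB" hit at its end probably reflects the rabbit β-globin portion rather than a coding element. Downstream lies mNeptune2.5, a far-red monomeric fluorescent protein derived from Entacmaea quadricolor, followed by EGFP. The gap between the two coding regions corresponds to the P2A self-cleaving peptide named in the construct, although it is not annotated separately. P2A yields the two proteins at near-equimolar levels, so green fluorescence can serve as an internal expression reference for normalising the red signal. A WPRE and an SV40 polyadenylation signal enhance transcript stability and processing. The catalogue lists mouse as the insert species, which does not match the fluorescent proteins' origins. The associated study concerns quantitative comparison of near-infrared fluorescent proteins, consistent with use for brightness benchmarking.
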