Features (pLannotate 1.2.2; 19 found; start..end, strand, type, name):
     31..279     +  enhancer       CMV enhancer (fragment): human cytomegalovirus immediate early enhancer
    281..558     +  promoter       chicken β-actin promoter: No description available
    559..694     +  intron         hybrid intron (fragment): hybrid between chicken β-actin (CBA) and minute virus of mice (MMV) introns (Gray et al., 2011)
    783..913     +  intron         chimeric intron (fragment): chimera between introns from chicken β-actin and rabbit β-globin
    911..973     +  CDS            HBB (fragment): HBB_LEPEU - Experimental evidence at protein level: Swiss-Prot protein existence level 1. Involved in oxygen transport from the lung to the various peripheral tissues. From Lepus europaeus (European hare).
    985..1716    +  CDS            mNeptune2.5: mNeptune2.5 is a basic (constitutively fluorescent) red fluorescent protein published in 2014, derived from Entacmaea quadricolor. It is reported to be a rapidly-maturing monomer with moderate acid sensitivity.
   1810..2526    +  CDS            EGFP: the original enhanced GFP (Yang et al., 1996) mammalian codon-optimized
   2527..2551    +  misc_feature   MCS (fragment): pBluescript multiple cloning site
   2551..3139    +  misc_feature   WPRE: woodchuck hepatitis virus posttranscriptional regulatory element
   3182..3303    -  polyA_signal   SV40 poly(A) signal: SV40 polyadenylation signal
   3326..3394    -  CDS            large T antigen (fragment): large T antigen from SV40 (simian virus 40)
   3465..3598    +  repeat_region  AAV2 ITR: inverted terminal repeat of adeno-associated virus serotype 2 inverted
   3592..3648    -  CDS            lacI (fragment): lac repressor; lacI; The lac repressor binds to the lac operator to inhibit transcription in E. coli. This inhibition can be relieved by adding lactose or isopropyl-β-D-thiogalactopyranoside (IPTG).
   3831..4419    -  rep_origin     ori: high-copy-number ColE1/pMB1/pBR322/pUC origin of replication
   4590..5450    -  CDS            AmpR: β-lactamase; bla; confers resistance to ampicillin, carbenicillin, and related antibiotics
   5451..5555    -  promoter       AmpR promoter: bla
   5608..6036    -  rep_origin     f1 ori (sequence partly withheld): f1 bacteriophage origin of replication; arrow indicates direction of (+) strand synthesis
   6041..6110    -  CDS            lacZα (fragment): LacZα fragment of β-galactosidase; lacZ fragment
   6105..6237    -  repeat_region  AAV2 ITR (fragment): inverted terminal repeat of adeno-associated virus serotype 2 inverted
>Addgene plasmid #197156 | pAAV-CAG-mNeptune2.5-P2A-GFP | addgene full sequence | sequence record 387123 | Addgene NGS Result
TATCTACGTAGCCATGCTCTAGGAAGAGTACCATTGACGTCAATAATGACGTATGTTCCCATAGTAACGC
CAATAGGGACTTTCCATTGACGTCAATGGGTGGAGTATTTACGGTAAACTGCCCACTTGGCAGTACATCA
AGTGTATCATATGCCAAGTACGCCCCCTATTGACGTCAATGACGGTAAATGGCCCGCCTGGCATTATGCC
CAGTACATGACCTTATGGGACTTTCCTACTTGGCAGTACATCTACGTATTAGTCATCGCTATTACCATGG
TCGAGGTGAGCCCCACGTTCTGCTTCACTCTCCCCATCTCCCCCCCCTCCCCACCCCCAATTTTGTATTT
ATTTATTTTTTAATTATTTTGTGCAGCGATGGGGGCGGGGGGGGGGGGGGGGCGCGCGCCAGGCGGGGCG
GGGCGGGGCGAGGGGCGGGGCGGGGCGAGGCGGAGAGGTGCGGCGGCAGCCAATCAGAGCGGCGCGCTCC
GAAAGTTTCCTTTTATGGCGAGGCGGCGGCGGCGGCGGCCCTATAAAAAGCGAAGCGCGCGGCGGGCGGG
AGTCGCTGCGCGCTGCCTTCGCCCCGTGCCCCGCTCCGCCGCCGCCTCGCGCCGCCCGCCCCGGCTCTGA
CTGACCGCGTTACTCCCACAGGTGAGCGGGCGGGACGGCCCTTCTCCTCCGGGCTGTAATTAGCGCTTGG
TTTAATGACGGCTTGTTTCTTTTCTGTGGCTGCGTGAAAGCCTTGAGGGGCTCCGGGAGGGCCCTTTGTG
CGGGGGGAGCGGCTCGGGGCTGTCCGCGGGGGGACGGCTGCCTTCGGGGGGGACGGGGCAGGGCGGGGTT
CGGCTTCTGGCGTGTGACCGGCGGCTCTAGAGCCTCTGCTAACCATGTTCATGCCTTCTTCTTTTTCCTA
CAGCTCCTGGGCAACGTGCTGGTTATTGTGCTGTCTCATCATTTTGGCAAAGAATTGGATCCGGTACCGC
CACCATGGTGAGCAAGGGCGAGGAGCTGATCAAGGAGAACATGCACACGAAGCTGTACATGGAAGGCACC
GTGAACAACCACCACTTCAAGTGCACCCACGAAGGGGAGGGCAAGCCCTACGAGGGCACCCAGACCAACA
GGATTAAGGTGGTGGAGGGAGGCCCCCTGCCGTTCGCATTCGACATCCTGGCCACCTGCTTTATGTACGG
GAGCAAGACCTTCATCAACCACACCCAGGGCATCCCCGATTTCTTTAAGCAGTCCTTCCCTGAGGGCTTC
ACATGGGAGAGAGTCACCACATACGAAGACGGGGGCGTGCTTACCGTTACCCAGGACACCAGCCTCCAGG
ACGGCTGCTTGATCTACAACGTCAAGCTCAGAGGGGTGAACTTCCCATCCAACGGCCCTGTGATGCAGAA
GAAAACACTCGGCTGGGAGGCCAGTACCGAGACCCTGTACCCCGCTGACGGCGGCCTGGAAGGCAGATGC
GACATGGCCCTGAAGCTCGTGGGCGGGGGCCACCTGCACTGCAACCTGAAGACCACATACAGATCCAAGA
AACCCGCTAAGAACCTCAAGATGCCCGGCGTCTACTTTGTGGACCGCAGACTGGAAAGAATCAAGGAGGC
CGACAATGAGACCTACGTCGAGCAGCACGAGGTGGCTGTGGCCAGATACTGCGACCTCCCTAGCAAACTG
GGGCACAAACTTAATGGCATGGACGAGCTGTACAAGCGACCGGTTCACGTGGGAAGTGGGGCTACAAACT
TCTCACTGCTGAAACAGGCCGGGGATGTGGAGGAAAACCCAGGACCACACGTGACTAGTGTGAGCAAGGG
CGAGGAGCTGTTCACCGGGGTGGTGCCCATCCTGGTCGAGCTGGACGGCGACGTAAACGGCCACAAGTTC
AGCGTGTCCGGCGAGGGCGAGGGCGATGCCACCTACGGCAAGCTGACCCTGAAGTTCATCTGCACCACCG
GCAAGCTGCCCGTGCCCTGGCCCACCCTCGTGACCACCCTGACCTACGGCGTGCAGTGCTTCAGCCGCTA
CCCCGACCACATGAAGCAGCACGACTTCTTCAAGTCCGCCATGCCCGAAGGCTACGTCCAGGAGCGCACC
ATCTTCTTCAAGGACGACGGCAACTACAAGACCCGCGCCGAGGTGAAGTTCGAGGGCGACACCCTGGTGA
ACCGCATCGAGCTGAAGGGCATCGACTTCAAGGAGGACGGCAACATCCTGGGGCACAAGCTGGAGTACAA
CTACAACAGCCACAACGTCTATATCATGGCCGACAAGCAGAAGAACGGCATCAAGGTGAACTTCAAGATC
CGCCACAACATCGAGGACGGCAGCGTGCAGCTCGCCGACCACTACCAGCAGAACACCCCCATCGGCGACG
GCCCCGTGCTGCTGCCCGACAACCACTACCTGAGCACCCAGTCCGCCCTGAGCAAAGACCCCAACGAGAA
GCGCGATCACATGGTCCTGCTGGAGTTCGTGACCGCCGCCGGGATCACTCTCGGCATGGACGAGCTGTAC
AAGTAAGAATTCGATATCAAGCTTATCGATAATCAACCTCTGGATTACAAAATTTGTGAAAGATTGACTG
GTATTCTTAACTATGTTGCTCCTTTTACGCTATGTGGATACGCTGCTTTAATGCCTTTGTATCATGCTAT
TGCTTCCCGTATGGCTTTCATTTTCTCCTCCTTGTATAAATCCTGGTTGCTGTCTCTTTATGAGGAGTTG
TGGCCCGTTGTCAGGCAACGTGGCGTGGTGTGCACTGTGTTTGCTGACGCAACCCCCACTGGTTGGGGCA
TTGCCACCACCTGTCAGCTCCTTTCCGGGACTTTCGCTTTCCCCCTCCCTATTGCCACGGCGGAACTCAT
CGCCGCCTGCCTTGCCCGCTGCTGGACAGGGGCTCGGCTGTTGGGCACTGACAATTCCGTGGTGTTGTCG
GGGAAATCATCGTCCTTTCCTTGGCTGCTCGCCTGTGTTGCCACCTGGATTCTGCGCGGGACGTCCTTCT
GCTACGTCCCTTCGGCCCTCAATCCAGCGGACCTTCCTTCCCGCGGCCTGCTGCCGGCTCTGCGGCCTCT
TCCGCGTCTTCGCCTTCGCCCTCAGACGAGTCGGATCTCCCTTTGGGCCGCCTCCCCGCATCGATACCGT
CGACCCGGGCGGCCGCTTCGAGCAGACATGATAAGATACATTGATGAGTTTGGACAAACCACAACTAGAA
TGCAGTGAAAAAAATGCTTTATTTGTGAAATTTGTGATGCTATTGCTTTATTTGTAACCATTATAAGCTG
CAATAAACAAGTTAACAACAACAATTGCATTCATTTTATGTTTCAGGTTCAGGGGGAGATGTGGGAGGTT
TTTTAAAGCAAGTAAAACCTCTACAAATGTGGTAAAATCGATAAGGATCTTCCTAGAGCATGGCTACGTA
GATAAGTAGCATGGCGGGTTAATCATTAACTACAAGGAACCCCTAGTGATGGAGTTGGCCACTCCCTCTC
TGCGCGCTCGCTCGCTCACTGAGGCCGGGCGACCAAAGGTCGCCCGACGCCCGGGCTTTGCCCGGGCGGC
CTCAGTGAGCGAGCGAGCGCGCAGCTGCATTAATGAATCGGCCAACGCGCGGGGAGAGGCGGTTTGCGTA
TTGGGCGCTCTTCCGCTTCCTCGCTCACTGACTCGCTGCGCTCGGTCGTTCGGCTGCGGCGAGCGGTATC
AGCTCACTCAAAGGCGGTAATACGGTTATCCACAGAATCAGGGGATAACGCAGGAAAGAACATGTGAGCA
AAAGGCCAGCAAAAGGCCAGGAACCGTAAAAAGGCCGCGTTGCTGGCGTTTTTCCATAGGCTCCGCCCCC
CTGACGAGCATCACAAAAATCGACGCTCAAGTCAGAGGTGGCGAAACCCGACAGGACTATAAAGATACCA
GGCGTTTCCCCCTGGAAGCTCCCTCGTGCGCTCTCCTGTTCCGACCCTGCCGCTTACCGGATACCTGTCC
GCCTTTCTCCCTTCGGGAAGCGTGGCGCTTTCTCATAGCTCACGCTGTAGGTATCTCAGTTCGGTGTAGG
TCGTTCGCTCCAAGCTGGGCTGTGTGCACGAACCCCCCGTTCAGCCCGACCGCTGCGCCTTATCCGGTAA
CTATCGTCTTGAGTCCAACCCGGTAAGACACGACTTATCGCCACTGGCAGCAGCCACTGGTAACAGGATT
AGCAGAGCGAGGTATGTAGGCGGTGCTACAGAGTTCTTGAAGTGGTGGCCTAACTACGGCTACACTAGAA
GAACAGTATTTGGTATCTGCGCTCTGCTGAAGCCAGTTACCTTCGGAAAAAGAGTTGGTAGCTCTTGATC
CGGCAAACAAACCACCGCTGGTAGCGGTGGTTTTTTTGTTTGCAAGCAGCAGATTACGCGCAGAAAAAAA
GGATCTCAAGAAGATCCTTTGATCTTTTCTACGGGGTCTGACGCTCAGTGGAACGAAAACTCACGTTAAG
GGATTTTGGTCATGAGATTATCAAAAAGGATCTTCACCTAGATCCTTTTAAATTAAAAATGAAGTTTTAA
ATCAATCTAAAGTATATATGAGTAAACTTGGTCTGACAGTTACCAATGCTTAATCAGTGAGGCACCTATC
TCAGCGATCTGTCTATTTCGTTCATCCATAGTTGCCTGACTCCCCGTCGTGTAGATAACTACGATACGGG
AGGGCTTACCATCTGGCCCCAGTGCTGCAATGATACCGCGAGACCCACGCTCACCGGCTCCAGATTTATC
AGCAATAAACCAGCCAGCCGGAAGGGCCGAGCGCAGAAGTGGTCCTGCAACTTTATCCGCCTCCATCCAG
TCTATTAATTGTTGCCGGGAAGCTAGAGTAAGTAGTTCGCCAGTTAATAGTTTGCGCAACGTTGTTGCCA
TTGCTACAGGCATCGTGGTGTCACGCTCGTCGTTTGGTATGGCTTCATTCAGCTCCGGTTCCCAACGATC
AAGGCGAGTTACATGATCCCCCATGTTGTGCAAAAAAGCGGTTAGCTCCTTCGGTCCTCCGATCGTTGTC
AGAAGTAAGTTGGCCGCAGTGTTATCACTCATGGTTATGGCAGCACTGCATAATTCTCTTACTGTCATGC
CATCCGTAAGATGCTTTTCTGTGACTGGTGAGTACTCAACCAAGTCATTCTGAGAATAGTGTATGCGGCG
ACCGAGTTGCTCTTGCCCGGCGTCAATACGGGATAATACCGCGCCACATAGCAGAACTTTAAAAGTGCTC
ATCATTGGAAAACGTTCTTCGGGGCGAAAACTCTCAAGGATCTTACCGCTGTTGAGATCCAGTTCGATGT
AACCCACTCGTGCACCCAACTGATCTTCAGCATCTTTTACTTTCACCAGCGTTTCTGGGTGAGCAAAAAC
AGGAAGGCAAAATGCCGCAAAAAAGGGAATAAGGGCGACACGGAAATGTTGAATACTCATACTCTTCCTT
TTTCAATATTATTGAAGCATTTATCAGGGTTATTGTCTCATGAGCGGATACATATTTGAATGTATTTAGA
AAAATAAACAAATAGGGGTTCCGCGCACATTTCCCCGAAAAGTGCCACCTAAATTGTAAGCGTTAATATT
TTGTTAAAATTCGCGTTAAATTTTTGTTAAATCAGCTCATTTTTTAACCAATAGGCCGAAATCGGCAAAA
TCCCTTATAAATCAAAAGAATAGACCGAGATAGGGT
[37 nt withheld, positions 5707-5743]
AAAGAACGTGGACTCCAACGTCAAAGG
[49 nt withheld, positions 5771-5819]
T
[91 nt withheld, positions 5821-5911]
G
[124 nt withheld, positions 5913-6036]
CCCATTCGCCATTCAGGCTGCGCAACTGTTGGGAAGGGCGATCGGTGCGGGCCTCTTCGCTATTACGCCA
GCTGCGCGCTCGCTCGCTCACTGAGGCCGCCCGGGCAAAGCCCGGGCGTCGGGCGACCTTTGGTCGCCCG
GCCTCAGTGAGCGAGCGAGCGCGCAGAGAGGGAGTGGCCAACTCCATCACTAGGGGTTCCTTGTAGTTAA
TGATTAACCCGCCATGCTACT
